>Addgene plasmid #78861 | PA-RL-mCherry | depositor full sequence | sequence record 151564 | PA-RL-mCherry sequence 7488 bps
TCGACGGATCGGGAGATCTCCCGATCCCCTATGGTGCACTCTCAGTACAATCTGCTCTGATGCCGCATAG
TTAAGCCAGTATCTGCTCCCTGCTTGTGTGTTGGAGGTCGCTGAGTAGTGCGCGAGCAAAATTTAAGCTA
CAACAAGGCAAGGCTTGACCGACAATTGCATGAAGAATCTGCTTAGGGTTAGGCGTTTTGCGCTGCTTCG
CGATGTACGGGCCAGATATACGCGTTGACATTGATTATTGACTAGTTATTAATAGTAATCAATTACGGGG
TCATTAGTTCATAGCCCATATATGGAGTTCCGCGTTACATAACTTACGGTAAATGGCCCGCCTGGCTGAC
CGCCCAACGACCCCCGCCCATTGACGTCAATAATGACGTATGTTCCCATAGTAACGCCAATAGGGACTTT
CCATTGACGTCAATGGGTGGAGTATTTACGGTAAACTGCCCACTTGGCAGTACATCAAGTGTATCATATG
CCAAGTACGCCCCCTATTGACGTCAATGACGGTAAATGGCCCGCCTGGCATTATGCCCAGTACATGACCT
TATGGGACTTTCCTACTTGGCAGTACATCTACGTATTAGTCATCGCTATTACCATGGTGATGCGGTTTTG
GCAGTACATCAATGGGCGTGGATAGCGGTTTGACTCACGGGGATTTCCAAGTCTCCACCCCATTGACGTC
AATGGGAGTTTGTTTTGGCACCAAAATCAACGGGACTTTCCAAAATGTCGTAACAACTCCGCCCCATTGA
CGCAAATGGGCGGTAGGCGTGTACGGTGGGAGGTCTATATAAGCAGAGCTCTCTGGCTAACTAGAGAACC
CACTGCTTACTGGCTTATCGAAATTAATACGACTCACTATAGGGAGACCCAAGCTGGCTAGCGTTTAAAC
TTAAGCTTGGTACCGAGCTCGGATCCGCCGCCACCATGGTTGCGCAACACGATGAAGCCGTGGACAACAA
ATTCAACAAAGAACAACAAAACGCGTTCTATGAGATCTTACATTTACCTAACTTAAACGAAGAACAACGA
AACGCCTTCATCCAAAGTTTAAAAGATGACCCAAGCCAAAGCGCTAACCTTTTAGCAGAAGCTAAAAAGC
TAAATGATGCTCAGGCGCCGAAAGTAGACAACAAATTCAACAAAGAACAACAAAACGCGTTCTATGAGAT
CTTACATTTACCTAACTTAAACGAAGAACAACGAAACGCCTTCATCCAAAGTTTAAAAGATGACCCAAGC
CAAAGCGCTAACCTTTTAGCAGAAGCTAAAAAGCTAAATGGTGCTCAGGCGCCGAAAGTAGACGCGAATT
CGATGGCTTCCAAGGTGTACGACCCCGAGCAACGCAAACGCATGATCACTGGGCCTCAGTGGTGGGCTCG
CTGCAAGCAAATGAACGTGCTGGACTCCTTCATCAACTACTATGATTCCGAGAAGCACGCCGAGAACGCC
GTGATTTTTCTGCATGGTAACGCTGCCTCCAGCTACCTGTGGAGGCACGTCGTGCCTCACATCGAGCCCG
TGGCTAGATGCATCATCCCTGATCTGATCGGAATGGGTAAGTCCGGCAAGAGCGGGAATGGCTCATATCG
CCTCCTGGATCACTACAAGTACCTCACCGCTTGGTTCGAGCTGCTGAACCTTCCAAAGAAAATCATCTTT
GTGGGCCACGACTGGGGGGCTTGTCTGGCCTTTCACTACTCCTACGAGCACCAAGACAAGATCAAGGCCA
TCGTCCATGCTGAGAGTGTCGTGGACGTGATCGAGTCCTGGGACGAGTGGCCTGACATCGAGGAGGATAT
CGCCCTGATCAAGAGCGAAGAGGGCGAGAAAATGGTGCTTGAGAATAACTTCTTCGTCGAGACCATGCTC
CCAAGCAAGATCATGCGGAAACTGGAGCCTGAGGAGTTCGCTGCCTACCTGGAGCCATTCAAGGAGAAGG
GCGAGGTTAGACGGCCTACCCTCTCCTGGCCTCGCGAGATCCCTCTCGTTAAGGGAGGCAAGCCCGACGT
CGTCCAGATTGTCCGCAACTACAACGCCTACCTTCGGGCCAGCGACGATCTGCCTAAGATGTTCATCGAG
TCCGACCCTGGGTTCTTTTCCAACGCTATTGTCGAGGGAGCTAAGAAGTTCCCTAACACCGAGTTCGTGA
AGGTGAAGGGCCTCCACTTCAGCCAGGAGGACGCTCCAGATGAAATGGGTAAGTACATCAAGAGCTTCGT
GGAGCGCGTGCTGAAGAACGAGCAGCTCGAGGATATCACAAGTTTGTACAAAAAAGCAGGCTTCATGGTG
AGCAAGGGCGAGGAGGATAACATGGCCATCATCAAGGAGTTCATGCGCTTCAAGGTGCACATGGAGGGCT
CCGTGAACGGCCACGAGTTCGAGATCGAGGGCGAGGGCGAGGGCCGCCCCTACGAGGGCACCCAGACCGC
CAAGCTGAAGGTGACCAAGGGTGGCCCCCTGCCCTTCGCCTGGGACATCCTGTCCCCTCAGTTCATGTAC
GGCTCCAAGGCCTACGTGAAGCACCCCGCCGACATCCCCGACTACTTGAAGCTGTCCTTCCCCGAGGGCT
TCAAGTGGGAGCGCGTGATGAACTTCGAGGACGGCGGCGTGGTGACCGTGACCCAGGACTCCTCCCTGCA
GGACGGCGAGTTCATCTACAAGGTGAAGCTGCGCGGCACCAACTTCCCCTCCGACGGCCCCGTAATGCAG
AAGAAGACCATGGGCTGGGAGGCCTCCTCCGAGCGGATGTACCCCGAGGACGGCGCCCTGAAGGGCGAGA
TCAAGCAGAGGCTGAAGCTGAAGGACGGCGGCCACTACGACGCTGAGGTCAAGACCACCTACAAGGCCAA
GAAGCCCGTGCAGCTGCCCGGCGCCTACAACGTCAACATCAAGTTGGACATCACCTCCCACAACGAGGAC
TACACCATCGTGGAACAGTACGAACGCGCCGAGGGCCGCCACTCCACCGGCGGCATGGACGAGCTGTACA
AGGACCCAGCTTTCTTGTACAAAGTGGTGATATCGCGGCCGCTCTAGAGGGCCCGTTTAAACCCGCTGAT
CAGCCTCGACTGTGCCTTCTAGTTGCCAGCCATCTGTTGTTTGCCCCTCCCCCGTGCCTTCCTTGACCCT
GGAAGGTGCCACTCCCACTGTCCTTTCCTAATAAAATGAGGAAATTGCATCGCATTGTCTGAGTAGGTGT
CATTCTATTCTGGGGGGTGGGGTGGGGCAGGACAGCAAGGGGGAGGATTGGGAAGACAATAGCAGGCATG
CTGGGGATGCGGTGGGCTCTATGGCTTCTGAGGCGGAAAGAACCAGCTGGGGCTCTAGGGGGTATCCCC
[124 nt withheld, positions 3360-3483]
C
[91 nt withheld, positions 3485-3575]
A
[49 nt withheld, positions 3577-3625]
CCTTTGACGTTGGAGTCCACGTTCTTT
[37 nt withheld, positions 3653-3689]
ACCCTATCTCGGTCTATTCTTTTGATTTATAAGGGATTTTGCCGATTTCGGCCTATTGGTTAAAAAATGA
GCTGATTTAACAAAAATTTAACGCGAATTAATTCTGTGGAATGTGTGTCAGTTAGGGTGTGGAAAGTCCC
CAGGCTCCCCAGCAGGCAGAAGTATGCAAAGCATGCATCTCAATTAGTCAGCAACCAGGTGTGGAAAGTC
CCCAGGCTCCCCAGCAGGCAGAAGTATGCAAAGCATGCATCTCAATTAGTCAGCAACCATAGTCCCGCCC
CTAACTCCGCCCATCCCGCCCCTAACTCCGCCCAGTTCCGCCCATTCTCCGCCCCATGGCTGACTAATTT
TTTTTATTTATGCAGAGGCCGAGGCCGCCTCTGCCTCTGAGCTATTCCAGAAGTAGTGAGGAGGCTTTTT
TGGAGGCCTAGGCTTTTGCAAAAAGCTCCCGGGAGCTTGTATATCCATTTTCGGATCTGATCAAGAGACA
GGATGAGGATCGTTTCGCATGATTGAACAAGATGGATTGCACGCAGGTTCTCCGGCCGCTTGGGTGGAGA
GGCTATTCGGCTATGACTGGGCACAACAGACAATCGGCTGCTCTGATGCCGCCGTGTTCCGGCTGTCAGC
GCAGGGGCGCCCGGTTCTTTTTGTCAAGACCGACCTGTCCGGTGCCCTGAATGAACTGCAGGACGAGGCA
GCGCGGCTATCGTGGCTGGCCACGACGGGCGTTCCTTGCGCAGCTGTGCTCGACGTTGTCACTGAAGCGG
GAAGGGACTGGCTGCTATTGGGCGAAGTGCCGGGGCAGGATCTCCTGTCATCTCACCTTGCTCCTGCCGA
GAAAGTATCCATCATGGCTGATGCAATGCGGCGGCTGCATACGCTTGATCCGGCTACCTGCCCATTCGAC
CACCAAGCGAAACATCGCATCGAGCGAGCACGTACTCGGATGGAAGCCGGTCTTGTCGATCAGGATGATC
TGGACGAAGAGCATCAGGGGCTCGCGCCAGCCGAACTGTTCGCCAGGCTCAAGGCGCGCATGCCCGACGG
CGAGGATCTCGTCGTGACCCATGGCGATGCCTGCTTGCCGAATATCATGGTGGAAAATGGCCGCTTTTCT
GGATTCATCGACTGTGGCCGGCTGGGTGTGGCGGACCGCTATCAGGACATAGCGTTGGCTACCCGTGATA
TTGCTGAAGAGCTTGGCGGCGAATGGGCTGACCGCTTCCTCGTGCTTTACGGTATCGCCGCTCCCGATTC
GCAGCGCATCGCCTTCTATCGCCTTCTTGACGAGTTCTTCTGAGCGGGACTCTGGGGTTCGAAATGACCG
ACCAAGCGACGCCCAACCTGCCATCACGAGATTTCGATTCCACCGCCGCCTTCTATGAAAGGTTGGGCTT
CGGAATCGTTTTCCGGGACGCCGGCTGGATGATCCTCCAGCGCGGGGATCTCATGCTGGAGTTCTTCGCC
CACCCCAACTTGTTTATTGCAGCTTATAATGGTTACAAATAAAGCAATAGCATCACAAATTTCACAAATA
AAGCATTTTTTTCACTGCATTCTAGTTGTGGTTTGTCCAAACTCATCAATGTATCTTATCATGTCTGTAT
ACCGTCGACCTCTAGCTAGAGCTTGGCGTAATCATGGTCATAGCTGTTTCCTGTGTGAAATTGTTATCCG
CTCACAATTCCACACAACATACGAGCCGGAAGCATAAAGTGTAAAGCCTGGGGTGCCTAATGAGTGAGCT
AACTCACATTAATTGCGTTGCGCTCACTGCCCGCTTTCCAGTCGGGAAACCTGTCGTGCCAGCTGCATTA
ATGAATCGGCCAACGCGCGGGGAGAGGCGGTTTGCGTATTGGGCGCTCTTCCGCTTCCTCGCTCACTGAC
TCGCTGCGCTCGGTCGTTCGGCTGCGGCGAGCGGTATCAGCTCACTCAAAGGCGGTAATACGGTTATCCA
CAGAATCAGGGGATAACGCAGGAAAGAACATGTGAGCAAAAGGCCAGCAAAAGGCCAGGAACCGTAAAAA
GGCCGCGTTGCTGGCGTTTTTCCATAGGCTCCGCCCCCCTGACGAGCATCACAAAAATCGACGCTCAAGT
CAGAGGTGGCGAAACCCGACAGGACTATAAAGATACCAGGCGTTTCCCCCTGGAAGCTCCCTCGTGCGCT
CTCCTGTTCCGACCCTGCCGCTTACCGGATACCTGTCCGCCTTTCTCCCTTCGGGAAGCGTGGCGCTTTC
TCATAGCTCACGCTGTAGGTATCTCAGTTCGGTGTAGGTCGTTCGCTCCAAGCTGGGCTGTGTGCACGAA
CCCCCCGTTCAGCCCGACCGCTGCGCCTTATCCGGTAACTATCGTCTTGAGTCCAACCCGGTAAGACACG
ACTTATCGCCACTGGCAGCAGCCACTGGTAACAGGATTAGCAGAGCGAGGTATGTAGGCGGTGCTACAGA
GTTCTTGAAGTGGTGGCCTAACTACGGCTACACTAGAAGAACAGTATTTGGTATCTGCGCTCTGCTGAAG
CCAGTTACCTTCGGAAAAAGAGTTGGTAGCTCTTGATCCGGCAAACAAACCACCGCTGGTAGCGGTTTTT
TTGTTTGCAAGCAGCAGATTACGCGCAGAAAAAAAGGATCTCAAGAAGATCCTTTGATCTTTTCTACGGG
GTCTGACGCTCAGTGGAACGAAAACTCACGTTAAGGGATTTTGGTCATGAGATTATCAAAAAGGATCTTC
ACCTAGATCCTTTTAAATTAAAAATGAAGTTTTAAATCAATCTAAAGTATATATGAGTAAACTTGGTCTG
ACAGTTACCAATGCTTAATCAGTGAGGCACCTATCTCAGCGATCTGTCTATTTCGTTCATCCATAGTTGC
CTGACTCCCCGTCGTGTAGATAACTACGATACGGGAGGGCTTACCATCTGGCCCCAGTGCTGCAATGATA
CCGCGAGACCCACGCTCACCGGCTCCAGATTTATCAGCAATAAACCAGCCAGCCGGAAGGGCCGAGCGCA
GAAGTGGTCCTGCAACTTTATCCGCCTCCATCCAGTCTATTAATTGTTGCCGGGAAGCTAGAGTAAGTAG
TTCGCCAGTTAATAGTTTGCGCAACGTTGTTGCCATTGCTACAGGCATCGTGGTGTCACGCTCGTCGTTT
GGTATGGCTTCATTCAGCTCCGGTTCCCAACGATCAAGGCGAGTTACATGATCCCCCATGTTGTGCAAAA
AAGCGGTTAGCTCCTTCGGTCCTCCGATCGTTGTCAGAAGTAAGTTGGCCGCAGTGTTATCACTCATGGT
TATGGCAGCACTGCATAATTCTCTTACTGTCATGCCATCCGTAAGATGCTTTTCTGTGACTGGTGAGTAC
TCAACCAAGTCATTCTGAGAATAGTGTATGCGGCGACCGAGTTGCTCTTGCCCGGCGTCAATACGGGATA
ATACCGCGCCACATAGCAGAACTTTAAAAGTGCTCATCATTGGAAAACGTTCTTCGGGGCGAAAACTCTC
AAGGATCTTACCGCTGTTGAGATCCAGTTCGATGTAACCCACTCGTGCACCCAACTGATCTTCAGCATCT
TTTACTTTCACCAGCGTTTCTGGGTGAGCAAAAACAGGAAGGCAAAATGCCGCAAAAAAGGGAATAAGGG
CGACACGGAAATGTTGAATACTCATACTCTTCCTTTTTCAATATTATTGAAGCATTTATCAGGGTTATTG
TCTCATGAGCGGATACATATTTGAATGTATTTAGAAAAATAAACAAATAGGGGTTCCGCGCACATTTCCC
CGAAAAGTGCCACCTGACG
Features (pLannotate 1.2.2; 25 found; start..end, strand, type, name):
     30..82      -  misc_feature   bom (fragment): basis of mobility region from pBR322
    237..616     +  enhancer       CMV enhancer: human cytomegalovirus immediate early enhancer
    617..820     +  promoter       CMV promoter: human cytomegalovirus (CMV) immediate early promoter
    816..849     +  LTR            5' LTR (truncated) (fragment): truncated 5' long terminal repeat (LTR) from HIV-1
    865..883     +  promoter       T7 promoter: promoter for bacteriophage T7 RNA polymerase
    970..1143    +  CDS            ProtA: IgG-binding unit of Staphylococcus aureus protein A
   1147..1317    +  CDS            ProtA: IgG-binding unit of Staphylococcus aureus protein A
   1333..2265    +  CDS            hRluc: Renilla luciferase human codon-optimized
   2278..2302    +  protein_bind   attB1: mutant version of attB; recombination site for the Gateway® BP reaction BP Clonase™
   2305..3012    +  CDS            mCherry: mCherry is a basic (constitutively fluorescent) red fluorescent protein published in 2004, derived from Discosoma sp.. It is reported to be a very rapidly-maturing monomer with low acid sensitivity.
   3014..3038    -  protein_bind   attB2: mutant version of attB; recombination site for the Gateway® BP reaction BP Clonase™
   3090..3314    +  polyA_signal   bGH poly(A) signal: bovine growth hormone polyadenylation signal
   3318..3339    +  promoter       SV40 promoter (fragment): SV40 enhancer and early promoter
   3360..3788    +  rep_origin     f1 ori (sequence partly withheld): f1 bacteriophage origin of replication; arrow indicates direction of (+) strand synthesis
   3802..4131    +  promoter       SV40 promoter: SV40 enhancer and early promoter
   4198..4989    +  CDS            neo: KKA2_KLEPN - Also known as kan, nptII. Experimental evidence at protein level: Swiss-Prot protein existence level 1. Resistance to kanamycin, neomycin, paromomycin, ribostamycin, butirosin and gentamicin B. From Klebsiella pneumoniae.
   5013..5171    +  CDS            ble (fragment): BLE_KLEPN - Experimental evidence at protein level: Swiss-Prot protein existence level 1. Binding protein with a strong affinity to the bleomycin family of antibiotics. Binds to CL990; an antimitotic-antibiotic compound. From Klebsiella pneumoniae.
   5166..5287    +  polyA_signal   SV40 poly(A) signal: SV40 polyadenylation signal
   5360..5376    -  protein_bind   lac operator: The lac repressor binds to the lac operator to inhibit transcription in E. coli. This inhibition can be relieved by adding lactose or isopropyl-β-D-thiogalactopyranoside (IPTG). lac repressor encoded by lacI
   5384..5414    -  promoter       lac promoter: promoter for the E. coli lac operon
   5429..5450    -  protein_bind   CAP binding site: CAP binding activates transcription in the presence of cAMP. E. coli catabolite activator protein
   5463..5555    -  CDS            lacI (fragment): lac repressor; lacI; The lac repressor binds to the lac operator to inhibit transcription in E. coli. This inhibition can be relieved by adding lactose or isopropyl-β-D-thiogalactopyranoside (IPTG).
   5738..6323    -  rep_origin     ori: high-copy-number ColE1/pMB1/pBR322/pUC origin of replication
   6494..7354    -  CDS            AmpR: β-lactamase; bla; confers resistance to ampicillin, carbenicillin, and related antibiotics
   7355..7459    -  promoter       AmpR promoter: bla
