[The description below was written by a language model from this plasmid's Addgene catalogue record and pLannotate feature annotations shown in this document.]
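Description:
PA-RL-mCherry is a mammalian expression plasmid built on the pcDNA3.1(+) backbone, with a recorded full sequence of 7,488 bp. It is propagated in E. coli through a high-copy ColE1/pUC-type origin with ampicillin selection (AmpR driven by its own bla promoter), and it also carries an f1 origin. For selection in mammalian cells, an SV40 enhancer/early promoter drives a neomycin phosphotransferase gene terminated by an SV40 poly(A) signal, conferring G418 resistance. The annotation also picks up several short fragments (bom, lac promoter/operator region, lacI, ble and a truncated HIV-1 LTR match), which appear to be backbone remnants or partial matches rather than functional parts of the design.

The expression cassette uses the CMV immediate-early enhancer and promoter, followed by a T7 promoter, to drive a single tripartite fusion that ends at the bGH polyadenylation signal. From the N terminus, the fusion consists of two IgG-binding units of Staphylococcus aureus protein A, a human codon-optimised Renilla luciferase, and mCherry. The mCherry sequence is flanked by attB1 and attB2 sites, consistent with its insertion by a Gateway LR reaction into a PA-RL destination vector. The catalogue lists the insert as 530 bp, whereas the annotated mCherry coding sequence spans about 700 bp.

The plasmid serves as a negative-control bait in DULIP, a dual luminescence-based co-immunoprecipitation assay for mapping protein interactions in mammalian cells. The protein A tag allows capture of the bait on immunoglobulin, and Renilla luciferase reports how much bait is present. Because mCherry stands in for a genuine bait protein, signal from a co-expressed prey measures unspecific background binding.
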