Addgene plasmid #78861: PA-RL-mCherry
Purpose: DULIP negative control (bait) to exclude unspecific background binding
Depositing lab: Erich Wanker. Publication: DULIP: A Dual Luminescence-Based Co-Immunoprecipitation Assay for Interactome Mapping in Mammalian Cells. Trepte P, Buntru A, Klockmeier K, Willmore L, Arumughan A, Secker C, Zenkner M, Brusendorf L, Rau K, Redel A, Wanker EE. J Mol Biol. 2015 Oct 23;427(21):3375-88. doi: 10.1016/j.jmb.2015.08.003. Epub 2015 Aug 8. PubMed 26264872.
Backbone
  Vector backbone: pcDNA3.1(+)
  Backbone size w/o insert (bp): 5428
  Modifications to backbone: Protein A, Renilla luciferase, mCherry inserted via LR reaction
  Vector type: Mammalian Expression ; Expression vector
  Selectable markers: Neomycin (select with G418)
Growth in bacteria
  Bacterial resistance: Ampicillin, 100 μg/mL
  Growth temperature: 37°C
  Growth strain: DH5alpha
  Copy number: Unknown
Gene/Insert
  Gene/Insert name: mCherry
  Insert size (bp): 530
  Promoter: CMV
  Tag / fusion protein: Protein A, Renilla luciferase (N terminal on insert)
  Cloning method: Gateway Cloning
  Sequencing primers: 5′ CMVF_pcDNA3, T7F; 3′ bGH reverse
Terms and licenses: Academic/Nonprofit Terms; Industry Terms: Not Available to Industry
How to cite: PA-RL-mCherry was a gift from Erich Wanker (Addgene plasmid # 78861 ; http://n2t.net/addgene:78861 ; RRID:Addgene_78861)
