>Addgene plasmid #78861 | PA-RL-mCherry | addgene partial sequence | sequence record 151561 | CMV-F 5'-CGCAAATGGGCGGTAGGCGTG-3'
CAGAGCTCTCTGGCTAACTAGAGAACCCACTGCTTACTGGCTTATCGAAATTAATACGACTCACTATAGG
GAGACCCAAGCTGGCTAGCGTTTAAACTTAAGCTTGGTACCGAGCTCGGATCCGCCGCCACCATGGTTGC
GCAACACGATGAAGCCGTGGACAACAAATTCAACAAAGAACAACAAAACGCGTTCTATGAGATCTTACAT
TTACCTAACTTAAACGAAGAACAACGAAACGCCTTCATCCAAAGTTTAAAAGATGACCCAAGCCAAAGCG
CTAACCTTTTAGCAGAAGCTAAAAAGCTAAATGATGCTCAGGCGCCGAAAGTAGACAACAAATTCAACAA
AGAACAACAAAACGCGTTCTATGAGATCTTACATTTACCTAACTTAAACGAAGAACAACGAAACGCCTTC
ATCCAAAGTTTAAAAGATGACCCAAGCCAAAGCGCTAACCTTTTAGCAGAAGCTAAAAAGCTAAATGGTG
CTCAGGCGCCGAAAGTAGACGCGAATTCGATGGCTTCCAAGGTGTACGACCCCGAGCAACGCAAACGCAT
GATCACTGGGCCTCAGTGGTGGGCTCGCTGCAAGCAAATGAACGTGCTGGACTCCTTCATCAACTACTAT
GATTCCGAGAAGCACGCCGAGAACGCCGTGATTTTTCTGCATGGTAACGCTGCCTCCAGCTACCTGTGGA
GGCACGTCGTGCCTCACATCGAGCCCGTGGCTAGATGCATCATCCCTGATCTGATCGGAATGGGTAAGTC
CGGCAAGAGCGGGAATGGCTCATATCGCCTCCTGGATCACTACAAGTACCTCACCGCTTGGTTCGAGCTG
CTGAACCTTCCAAAGAAAATC
