>Addgene plasmid #78861 | PA-RL-mCherry | addgene partial sequence | sequence record 151563 | BGH-rev 5'-TAGAAGGCACAGTCGAGG-3'
AGAGCGGCCGCGATATCACCACTTTGTACAAGAAAGCTGGGTCCTTGTACAGCTCGTCCATGCCGCCGGT
GGAGTGGCGGCCCTCGGCGCGTTCGTACTGTTCCACGATGGTGTAGTCCTCGTTGTGGGAGGTGATGTCC
AACTTGATGTTGACGTTGTAGGCGCCGGGCAGCTGCACGGGCTTCTTGGCCTTGTAGGTGGTCTTGACCT
CAGCGTCGTAGTGGCCGCCGTCCTTCAGCTTCAGCCTCTGCTTGATCTCGCCCTTCAGGGCGCCGTCCTC
GGGGTACATCCGCTCGGAGGAGGCCTCCCAGCCCATGGTCTTCTTCTGCATTACGGGGCCGTCGGAGGGG
AAGTTGGTGCCGCGCAGCTTCACCTTGTAGATGAACTCGCCGTCCTGCAGGGAGGAGTCCTGGGTCACGG
TCACCACGCCGCCGTCCTCGAAGTTCATCACGCGCTCCCACTTGAAGCCCTCGGGGAAGGACAGCTTCAA
GTAGTCGGGGATGTCGGCGGGGTGCTTCACGTAGGCCTTGGAGCCGTACATGAACTGAGGGGACAGGATG
TCCCAGGCGAAGGGCAGGGGGCCACCCTTGGTCACCTTCAGCTTGGCGGTCTGGGTGCCCTCGTAGGGGC
GGCCCTCGCCCTCGCCCTCGATCTCGAACTCGTGGCCGTTCACGGAGCCCTCCATGTGCACCTTGAAGCG
CATGAACTCCTTGATGATGGCCATGTTATCCTCCTCGCCCTTGCTCACCATGAAGCCTGCTTTTTTGTAC
AAACTTGTGATATCCTCGAGCTGCTCGTTCTTCAGCACGCGCTCCACGAAGCTCTTGATGTACTTACCCA
TTTCATCTGGAGCGTCCTCCTGGCTGAAGTGGAGGCCCTTCACCTTCACGAACTCGGTGTTAGGGAACTT
CTTAGCTCCCTCGACAATAGCGTTGGAAAAGAACCCAGGGTCGGACTCGATGAACATCTTAGGCAGATCG
TCGCTGGCCCGAAGGTAGGCGTTG
